Addgene plasmid #172077: EIF2B3-V46I
Purpose: In vitro transcription for rescue experiments
Depositing lab: Cheol-Hee Kim. Depositing organization: Chungnam National University. Publication: Eif2b3 mutants recapitulate phenotypes of vanishing white matter disease and validate novel disease alleles in zebrafish. Lee YR, Kim SH, Ben-Mahmoud A, Kim OH, Choi TI, Lee KH, Ku B, Eum J, Kee Y, Lee S, Cha J, Won D, Lee ST, Choi JR, Lee JS, Kim HD, Kim HG, Bonkowsky JL, Kang HC, Kim CH. Hum Mol Genet. 2021 Apr 27;30(5):331-342. doi: 10.1093/hmg/ddab033. PubMed 33517449.
Backbone
  Vector backbone: pCS2+
  Backbone size w/o insert (bp): 4000
  Vector type: Mammalian Expression
Growth in bacteria
  Bacterial resistance: Ampicillin, 100 μg/mL
  Growth temperature: 37°C
  Growth strain: DH5alpha
  Copy number: High Copy
Gene/Insert
  Gene/Insert name: EIF2B3
  Species: H. sapiens (human)
  Insert size (bp): 1400
  Mutation: c.136G>A
  Entrez Gene: EIF2B3 (a.k.a. EIF-2B, EIF2Bgamma)
  Promoter: CMV
  Cloning method: Restriction Enzyme; 5′ cloning site ClaI (unknown if destroyed); 3′ cloning site XbaI (unknown if destroyed)
  Sequencing primers: 5′ SP6; 3′ T3
Terms and licenses: Academic/Nonprofit Terms; Industry Terms: Not Available to Industry
How to cite: EIF2B3-V46I was a gift from Cheol-Hee Kim (Addgene plasmid # 172077 ; http://n2t.net/addgene:172077 ; RRID:Addgene_172077)
