[The description below was written by a language model from this plasmid's Addgene catalogue record and pLannotate feature annotations shown in this document.]
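Description:
EIF2B3-V46I is a pCS2+-based plasmid carrying the human EIF2B3 coding sequence with the c.136G>A substitution, which gives the V46I amino-acid change named in the plasmid title. EIF2B3 encodes the gamma subunit of eIF2B, the guanine nucleotide exchange factor that recycles GDP-bound eIF2 to its GTP-bound form during translation initiation. The sequenced record is about 5.5 kb. The plasmid is maintained in E. coli through a high-copy ColE1/pUC-type origin with ampicillin selection from the β-lactamase gene. An f1 origin and remnants of the lac region (lac promoter and operator, with lacZα and lacI fragments) remain from the parental backbone and play no evident part in the payload.

The roughly 1.36 kb open reading frame, cloned between ClaI and XbaI, sits downstream of two promoters in tandem. The first is the simian CMV IE94 enhancer/promoter, which drives expression in vertebrate cells. The second is a bacteriophage SP6 promoter placed just before the insert. An SV40 polyadenylation signal follows the coding sequence, flanked by a T7 promoter fragment and a T3 promoter in the opposite orientation. This layout is typical of pCS2+, so the same plasmid can be transfected for CMV-driven expression or used as a template for SP6 run-off transcription to make sense mRNA with the SV40 polyadenylation region at its 3′ end. No epitope tag or reporter is annotated.

The stated purpose is in vitro transcription for rescue experiments. The associated study concerns zebrafish eif2b3 mutants that model vanishing white matter disease, so mRNA from this construct was presumably used to test whether the V46I allele can functionally substitute for the wild-type gene.
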