Features (pLannotate 1.2.2; 15 found; start..end, strand, type, name):
      1..978     +  promoter       CMV IE94 promoter: enhancer/promoter region of simian cytomegalovirus major immediate early transcription unit IE94
   1013..1031    +  promoter       SP6 promoter: promoter for bacteriophage SP6 RNA polymerase
   1105..2460    +  CDS            EIF2B3: EI2BG_HUMAN - Experimental evidence at protein level: Swiss-Prot protein existence level 1. Catalyzes the exchange of eukaryotic initiation factor 2- bound GDP for GTP. From Homo sapiens (Human).
   2525..2542    -  promoter       T7 promoter (fragment): promoter for bacteriophage T7 RNA polymerase
   2547..2681    -  polyA_signal   SV40 poly(A) signal: SV40 polyadenylation signal
   2794..2812    -  promoter       T3 promoter: promoter for bacteriophage T3 RNA polymerase
   2857..2873    -  protein_bind   lac operator: The lac repressor binds to the lac operator to inhibit transcription in E. coli. This inhibition can be relieved by adding lactose or isopropyl-β-D-thiogalactopyranoside (IPTG). lac repressor encoded by lacI
   2881..2911    -  promoter       lac promoter: promoter for the E. coli lac operon
   2926..2947    -  protein_bind   CAP binding site: CAP binding activates transcription in the presence of cAMP. E. coli catabolite activator protein
   2960..3052    -  CDS            lacI (fragment): lac repressor; lacI; The lac repressor binds to the lac operator to inhibit transcription in E. coli. This inhibition can be relieved by adding lactose or isopropyl-β-D-thiogalactopyranoside (IPTG).
   3235..3823    -  rep_origin     ori: high-copy-number ColE1/pMB1/pBR322/pUC origin of replication
   3994..4854    -  CDS            AmpR: β-lactamase; bla; confers resistance to ampicillin, carbenicillin, and related antibiotics
   4855..4959    -  promoter       AmpR promoter: bla
   5012..5440    -  rep_origin     f1 ori (sequence partly withheld): f1 bacteriophage origin of replication; arrow indicates direction of (+) strand synthesis
   5445..5511    -  CDS            lacZα (fragment): LacZα fragment of β-galactosidase; lacZ fragment
>Addgene plasmid #172077 | EIF2B3-V46I | addgene full sequence | sequence record 337816 | Addgene NGS Result
GCCAATTCAATATGGCGTATATGGACTCATGCCAATTCAATATGGTGGATCTGGACCTGTGCCAATTCAA
TATGGCGTATATGGACTCGTGCCAATTCAATATGGTGGATCTGGACCCCAGCCAATTCAATATGGCGGAC
TTGGCACCATGCCAATTCAATATGGCGGACCTGGCACTGTGCCAACTGGGGAGGGGTCTACTTGGCACGG
TGCCAAGTTTGAGGAGGGGTCTTGGCCCTGTGCCAAGTCCGCCATATTGAATTGGCATGGTGCCAATAAT
GGCGGCCATATTGGCTATATGCCAGGATCAATATATAGGCAATATCCAATATGGCCCTATGCCAATATGG
CTATTGGCCAGGTTCAATACTATGTATTGGCCCTATGCCATATAGTATTCCATATATGGGTTTTCCTATT
GACGTAGATAGCCCCTCCCAATGGGCGGTCCCATATACCATATATGGGGCTTCCTAATACCGCCCATAGC
CACTCCCCCATTGACGTCAATGGTCTCTATATATGGTCTTTCCTATTGACGTCATATGGGCGGTCCTATT
GACGTATATGGCGCCTCCCCCATTGACGTCAATTACGGTAAATGGCCCGCCTGGCTCAATGCCCATTGAC
GTCAATAGGACCACCCACCATTGACGTCAATGGGATGGCTCATTGCCCATTCATATCCGTTCTCACGCCC
CCTATTGACGTCAATGACGGTAAATGGCCCACTTGGCAGTACATCAATATCTATTAATAGTAACTTGGCA
AGTACATTACTATTGGAAGTACGCCAGGGTACATTGGCAGTACTCCCATTGACGTCAATGGCGGTAAATG
GCCCGCGATGGCTGCCAAGTACATCCCCATTGACGTCAATGGGGAGGGGCAATGACGCAAATGGGCGTTC
CATTGACGTAAATGGGCGGTAGGCGTGCCTAATGGGAGGTCTATATAAGCAATGCTCGTTTAGGGAACCG
CCATTCTGCCTGGGGACGTCGGAGCAAGCTTGATTTAGGTGACACTATAGAATACAAGCTACTTGTTCTT
TTTGCAGGATCCCATCGATGGCCGCACACAAGCTGGCTGACCCGGTTTGTAAAAATGGAATTTCAAGCAG
TAGTGATGGCAGTAGGTGGAGGATCTCGGATGACAGACCTAACTTCCAGCATTCCCAAACCTCTGCTTCC
AGTTGGGAACAAACCTTTAATTTGGTACCCATTGAACCTGCTTGAGCGTATTGGATTTGAAGAAGTCATT
GTGGTTACAACCAGGGATGTTCAAAAGGCTCTATGTGCAGAATTCAAGATGAAAATGAAGCCAGATATTG
TGTGTATTCCTGATGATGCTGACATGGGAACTGCAGATTCTTTGCGCTACATATATCCAAAACTTAAGAC
AGATGTGCTGGTGCTGAGCTGTGATCTGATAACAGACGTTGCCTTACATGAGGTTGTGGACCTGTTTAGA
GCTTATGATGCATCACTTGCTATGTTGATGAGAAAAGGCCAAGATAGCATAGAACCTGTTCCCGGTCAAA
AGGGGAAAAAAAAAGCAGTGGAGCAGCGTGACTTCATTGGAGTGGACAGCACAGGAAAGAGGCTGCTCTT
CATGGCTAATGAAGCAGACTTGGATGAAGAGCTGGTCATTAAGGGATCCATCCTACAGAAGCATCCTAGA
ATACGTTTCCACACGGGTCTTGTGGATGCCCACCTCTACTGTTTGAAAAAATACATCGTGGACTTCCTAA
TGGAAAATGGGTCAATAACTTCTATCCGGAGTGAACTGATTCCATATTTAGTGAGAAAACAGTTTTCCTC
AGCTTCCTCACAACAGGGACAAGAAGAAAAAGAGGAGGATCTAAAGAAAAAGGAGCTGAAGTCCTTAGAT
ATCTACAGTTTTATAAAAGAAGCCAATACACTGAACCTGGCTCCCTATGATGCCTGCTGGAATGCCTGTC
GAGGAGACAGGTGGGAAGACTTGTCCAGATCACAGGTGCGCTGCTATGTCCACATCATGAAAGAGGGGCT
CTGCTCTCGAGTGAGCACACTGGGACTCTACATGGAAGCAAACAGACAGGTGCCCAAATTGCTGTCTGCT
CTCTGTCCAGAAGAACCACCAGTCCATTCGTCAGCCCAGATTGTCAGCAAACACCTGGTTGGAGTTGACA
GCCTCATTGGGCCAGAGACACAGATTGGAGAGAAGTCATCCATTAAGCGCTCAGTCATTGGCTCATCCTG
TCTCATAAAAGATAGAGTGACTATTACCAATTGCCTTCTCATGAACTCAGTCACTGTGGAGGAAGGAAGC
AATATCCAAGGCAGTGTCATCTGCAACAATGCTGTGATCGAGAAGGGTGCAGACATCAAGGACTGCTTGA
TTGGAAGTGGCCAGAGGATTGAAGCCAAAGCTAAACGAGTGAATGAGGTGATCGTGGGGAATGACCAGCT
CATGGAGATCTGAGTTCTGAGCAAGTCAGACTCCTTCCTTTTGGCCTCCAAAGCCACAGATGTTGGCTCT
AGAACTATAGTGAGTCGTATTACGTAGATCCAGACATGATAAGATACATTGATGAGTTTGGACAAACCAC
AACTAGAATGCAGTGAAAAAAATGCTTTATTTGTGAAATTTGTGATGCTATTGCTTTATTTGTAACCATT
ATAAGCTGCAATAAACAAGTTAACAACAACAATTGCATTCATTTTATGTTTCAGGTTCAGGGGGAGGTGT
GGGAGGTTTTTTAATTCGCGGCCGCGGCGCCAATGCATTGGGCCCGGTACCCAGCTTTTGTTCCCTTTAG
TGAGGGTTAATTGCGCGCTTGGCGTAATCATGGTCATAGCTGTTTCCTGTGTGAAATTGTTATCCGCTCA
CAATTCCACACAACATACGAGCCGGGAGCATAAAGTGTAAAGCCTGGGGTGCCTAATGAGTGAGCTAACT
CACATTAATTGCGTTGCGCTCACTGCCCGCTTTCCAGTCGGGAAACCTGTCGTGCCAGCTGCATTAATGA
ATCGGCCAACGCGCGGGGAGAGGCGGTTTGCGTATTGGGCGCTCTTCCGCTTCCTCGCTCACTGACTCGC
TGCGCTCGGTCGTTCGGCTGCGGCGAGCGGTATCAGCTCACTCAAAGGCGGTAATACGGTTATCCACAGA
ATCAGGGGATAACGCAGGAAAGAACATGTGAGCAAAAGGCCAGCAAAAGGCCAGGAACCGTAAAAAGGCC
GCGTTGCTGGCGTTTTTCCATAGGCTCCGCCCCCCTGACGAGCATCACAAAAATCGACGCTCAAGTCAGA
GGTGGCGAAACCCGACAGGACTATAAAGATACCAGGCGTTTCCCCCTGGAAGCTCCCTCGTGCGCTCTCC
TGTTCCGACCCTGCCGCTTACCGGATACCTGTCCGCCTTTCTCCCTTCGGGAAGCGTGGCGCTTTCTCAT
AGCTCACGCTGTAGGTATCTCAGTTCGGTGTAGGTCGTTCGCTCCAAGCTGGGCTGTGTGCACGAACCCC
CCGTTCAGCCCGACCGCTGCGCCTTATCCGGTAACTATCGTCTTGAGTCCAACCCGGTAAGACACGACTT
ATCGCCACTGGCAGCAGCCACTGGTAACAGGATTAGCAGAGCGAGGTATGTAGGCGGTGCTACAGAGTTC
TTGAAGTGGTGGCCTAACTACGGCTACACTAGAAGAACAGTATTTGGTATCTGCGCTCTGCTGAAGCCAG
TTACCTTCGGAAAAAGAGTTGGTAGCTCTTGATCCGGCAAACAAACCACCGCTGGTAGCGGTGGTTTTTT
TGTTTGCAAGCAGCAGATTACGCGCAGAAAAAAAGGATCTCAAGAAGATCCTTTGATCTTTTCTACGGGG
TCTGACGCTCAGTGGAACGAAAACTCACGTTAAGGGATTTTGGTCATGAGATTATCAAAAAGGATCTTCA
CCTAGATCCTTTTAAATTAAAAATGAAGTTTTAAATCAATCTAAAGTATATATGAGTAAACTTGGTCTGA
CAGTTACCAATGCTTAATCAGTGAGGCACCTATCTCAGCGATCTGTCTATTTCGTTCATCCATAGTTGCC
TGACTCCCCGTCGTGTAGATAACTACGATACGGGAGGGCTTACCATCTGGCCCCAGTGCTGCAATGATAC
CGCGAGACCCACGCTCACCGGCTCCAGATTTATCAGCAATAAACCAGCCAGCCGGAAGGGCCGAGCGCAG
AAGTGGTCCTGCAACTTTATCCGCCTCCATCCAGTCTATTAATTGTTGCCGGGAAGCTAGAGTAAGTAGT
TCGCCAGTTAATAGTTTGCGCAACGTTGTTGCCATTGCTACAGGCATCGTGGTGTCACGCTCGTCGTTTG
GTATGGCTTCATTCAGCTCCGGTTCCCAACGATCAAGGCGAGTTACATGATCCCCCATGTTGTGCAAAAA
AGCGGTTAGCTCCTTCGGTCCTCCGATCGTTGTCAGAAGTAAGTTGGCCGCAGTGTTATCACTCATGGTT
ATGGCAGCACTGCATAATTCTCTTACTGTCATGCCATCCGTAAGATGCTTTTCTGTGACTGGTGAGTACT
CAACCAAGTCATTCTGAGAATAGTGTATGCGGCGACCGAGTTGCTCTTGCCCGGCGTCAATACGGGATAA
TACCGCGCCACATAGCAGAACTTTAAAAGTGCTCATCATTGGAAAACGTTCTTCGGGGCGAAAACTCTCA
AGGATCTTACCGCTGTTGAGATCCAGTTCGATGTAACCCACTCGTGCACCCAACTGATCTTCAGCATCTT
TTACTTTCACCAGCGTTTCTGGGTGAGCAAAAACAGGAAGGCAAAATGCCGCAAAAAAGGGAATAAGGGC
GACACGGAAATGTTGAATACTCATACTCTTCCTTTTTCAATATTATTGAAGCATTTATCAGGGTTATTGT
CTCATGAGCGGATACATATTTGAATGTATTTAGAAAAATAAACAAATAGGGGTTCCGCGCACATTTCCCC
GAAAAGTGCCACCTAAATTGTAAGCGTTAATATTTTGTTAAAATTCGCGTTAAATTTTTGTTAAATCAGC
TCATTTTTTAACCAATAGGCCGAAATCGGCAAAATCCCTTATAAATCAAAAGAATAGACCGAGATAGGGT
[37 nt withheld, positions 5111-5147]
AAAGAACGTGGACTCCAACGTCAAAGG
[49 nt withheld, positions 5175-5223]
T
[91 nt withheld, positions 5225-5315]
G
[124 nt withheld, positions 5317-5440]
CCCATTCGCCATTCAGGCTGCGCAACTGTTGGGAAGGGCGATCGGTGCGGGCCTCTTCGCTATTACGCCA
GTCGACC
