>Addgene plasmid #172077 | EIF2B3-V46I | depositor full sequence | sequence record 333664 | Full Sequence
ATGGAATTTCAAGCAGTAGTGATGGCAGTAGGTGGAGGATCTCGGATGACAGACCTAACTTCCAGCATTC
CCAAACCTCTGCTTCCAGTTGGGAACAAACCTTTAATTTGGTACCCATTGAACCTGCTTGAGCGTATTGG
ATTTGAAGAAGTCATTGTGGTTACAACCAGGGATGTTCAAAAGGCTCTATGTGCAGAATTCAAGATGAAA
ATGAAGCCAGATATTGTGTGTATTCCTGATGATGCTGACATGGGAACTGCAGATTCTTTGCGCTACATAT
ATCCAAAACTTAAGACAGATGTGCTGGTGCTGAGCTGTGATCTGATAACAGACGTTGCCTTACATGAGGT
TGTGGACCTGTTTAGAGCTTATGATGCATCACTTGCTATGTTGATGAGAAAAGGCCAAGATAGCATAGAA
CCTGTTCCCGGTCAAAAGGGGAAAAAAAAAGCAGTGGAGCAGCGTGACTTCATTGGAGTGGACAGCACAG
GAAAGAGGCTGCTCTTCATGGCTAATGAAGCAGACTTGGATGAAGAGCTGGTCATTAAGGGATCCATCCT
ACAGAAGCATCCTAGAATACGTTTCCACACGGGTCTTGTGGATGCCCACCTCTACTGTTTGAAAAAATAC
ATCGTGGACTTCCTAATGGAAAATGGGTCAATAACTTCTATCCGGAGTGAACTGATTCCATATTTAGTGA
GAAAACAGTTTTCCTCAGCTTCCTCACAACAGGGACAAGAAGAAAAAGAGGAGGATCTAAAGAAAAAGGA
GCTGAAGTCCTTAGATATCTACAGTTTTATAAAAGAAGCCAATACACTGAACCTGGCTCCCTATGATGCC
TGCTGGAATGCCTGTCGAGGAGACAGGTGGGAAGACTTGTCCAGATCACAGGTGCGCTGCTATGTCCACA
TCATGAAAGAGGGGCTCTGCTCTCGAGTGAGCACACTGGGACTCTACATGGAAGCAAACAGACAGGTGCC
CAAATTGCTGTCTGCTCTCTGTCCAGAAGAACCACCAGTCCATTCGTCAGCCCAGATTGTCAGCAAACAC
CTGGTTGGAGTTGACAGCCTCATTGGGCCAGAGACACAGATTGGAGAGAAGTCATCCATTAAGCGCTCAG
TCATTGGCTCATCCTGTCTCATAAAAGATAGAGTGACTATTACCAATTGCCTTCTCATGAACTCAGTCAC
TGTGGAGGAAGGAAGCAATATCCAAGGCAGTGTCATCTGCAACAATGCTGTGATCGAGAAGGGTGCAGAC
ATCAAGGACTGCTTGATTGGAAGTGGCCAGAGGATTGAAGCCAAAGCTAAACGAGTGAATGAGGTGATCG
TGGGGAATGACCAGCTCATGGAGATCTGA
